>Addgene plasmid #200306 | eSrtA-MT4 | addgene full sequence | sequence record 394863 | Addgene NGS Result
TGGCGAATGGG
[124 nt withheld, positions 12-135]
C
[91 nt withheld, positions 137-227]
A
[49 nt withheld, positions 229-277]
CCTTTGACGTTGGAGTCCACGTTCTTT
[37 nt withheld, positions 305-341]
ACCCTATCTCGGTCTATTCTTTTGATTTATAAGGGATTTTGCCGATTTCGGCCTATTGGTTAAAAAATGA
GCTGATTTAACAAAAATTTAACGCGAATTTTAACAAAATATTAACGCTTACAATTTAGGTGGCACTTTTC
GGGGAAATGTGCGCGGAACCCCTATTTGTTTATTTTTCTAAATACATTCAAATATGTATCCGCTCATGAA
TTAATTCTTAGAAAAACTCATCGAGCATCAAATGAAACTGCAATTTATTCATATCAGGATTATCAATACC
ATATTTTTGAAAAAGCCGTTTCTGTAATGAAGGAGAAAACTCACCGAGGCAGTTCCATAGGATGGCAAGA
TCCTGGTATCGGTCTGCGATTCCGACTCGTCCAACATCAATACAACCTATTAATTTCCCCTCGTCAAAAA
TAAGGTTATCAAGTGAGAAATCACCATGAGTGACGACTGAATCCGGTGAGAATGGCAAAAGTTTATGCAT
TTCTTTCCAGACTTGTTCAACAGGCCAGCCATTACGCTCGTCATCAAAATCACTCGCATCAACCAAACCG
TTATTCATTCGTGATTGCGCCTGAGCGAGACGAAATACGCGATCGCTGTTAAAAGGACAATTACAAACAG
GAATCGAATGCAACCGGCGCAGGAACACTGCCAGCGCATCAACAATATTTTCACCTGAATCAGGATATTC
TTCTAATACCTGGAATGCTGTTTTCCCGGGGATCGCAGTGGTGAGTAACCATGCATCATCAGGAGTACGG
ATAAAATGCTTGATGGTCGGAAGAGGCATAAATTCCGTCAGCCAGTTTAGTCTGACCATCTCATCTGTAA
CATCATTGGCAACGCTACCTTTGCCATGTTTCAGAAACAACTCTGGCGCATCGGGCTTCCCATACAATCG
ATAGATTGTCGCACCTGATTGCCCGACATTATCGCGAGCCCATTTATACCCATATAAATCAGCATCCATG
TTGGAATTTAATCGCGGCCTAGAGCAAGACGTTTCCCGTTGAATATGGCTCATAACACCCCTTGTATTAC
TGTTTATGTAAGCAGACAGTTTTATTGTTCATGACCAAAATCCCTTAACGTGAGTTTTCGTTCCACTGAG
CGTCAGACCCCGTAGAAAAGATCAAAGGATCTTCTTGAGATCCTTTTTTTCTGCGCGTAATCTGCTGCTT
GCAAACAAAAAAACCACCGCTACCAGCGGTGGTTTGTTTGCCGGATCAAGAGCTACCAACTCTTTTTCCG
AAGGTAACTGGCTTCAGCAGAGCGCAGATACCAAATACTGTCCTTCTAGTGTAGCCGTAGTTAGGCCACC
ACTTCAAGAACTCTGTAGCACCGCCTACATACCTCGCTCTGCTAATCCTGTTACCAGTGGCTGCTGCCAG
TGGCGATAAGTCGTGTCTTACCGGGTTGGACTCAAGACGATAGTTACCGGATAAGGCGCAGCGGTCGGGC
TGAACGGGGGGTTCGTGCACACAGCCCAGCTTGGAGCGAACGACCTACACCGAACTGAGATACCTACAGC
GTGAGCTATGAGAAAGCGCCACGCTTCCCGAAGGGAGAAAGGCGGACAGGTATCCGGTAAGCGGCAGGGT
CGGAACAGGAGAGCGCACGAGGGAGCTTCCAGGGGGAAACGCCTGGTATCTTTATAGTCCTGTCGGGTTT
CGCCACCTCTGACTTGAGCGTCGATTTTTGTGATGCTCGTCAGGGGGGCGGAGCCTATGGAAAAACGCCA
GCAACGCGGCCTTTTTACGGTTCCTGGCCTTTTGCTGGCCTTTTGCTCACATGTTCTTTCCTGCGTTATC
CCCTGATTCTGTGGATAACCGTATTACCGCCTTTGAGTGAGCTGATACCGCTCGCCGCAGCCGAACGACC
GAGCGCAGCGAGTCAGTGAGCGAGGAAGCGGAAGAGCGCCTGATGCGGTATTTTCTCCTTACGCATCTGT
GCGGTATTTCACACCGCAATGGTGCACTCTCAGTACAATCTGCTCTGATGCCGCATAGTTAAGCCAGTAT
ACACTCCGCTATCGCTACGTGACTGGGTCATGGCTGCGCCCCGACACCCGCCAACACCCGCTGACGCGCC
CTGACGGGCTTGTCTGCTCCCGGCATCCGCTTACAGACAAGCTGTGACCGTCTCCGGGAGCTGCATGTGT
CAGAGGTTTTCACCGTCATCACCGAAACGCGCGAGGCAGCTGCGGTAAAGCTCATCAGCGTGGTCGTGAA
GCGATTCACAGATGTCTGCCTGTTCATCCGCGTCCAGCTCGTTGAGTTTCTCCAGAAGCGTTAATGTCTG
GCTTCTGATAAAGCGGGCCATGTTAAGGGCGGTTTTTTCCTGTTTGGTCACTGATGCCTCCGTGTAAGGG
GGATTTCTGTTCATGGGGGTAATGATACCGATGAAACGAGAGAGGATGCTCACGATACGGGTTACTGATG
ATGAACATGCCCGGTTACTGGAACGTTGTGAGGGTAAACAACTGGCGGTATGGATGCGGCGGGACCAGAG
AAAAATCACTCAGGGTCAATGCCAGCGCTTCGTTAATACAGATGTAGGTGTTCCACAGGGTAGCCAGCAG
CATCCTGCGATGCAGATCCGGAACATAATGGTGCAGGGCGCTGACTTCCGCGTTTCCAGACTTTACGAAA
CACGGAAACCGAAGACCATTCATGTTGTTGCTCAGGTCGCAGACGTTTTGCAGCAGCAGTCGCTTCACGT
TCGCTCGCGTATCGGTGATTCATTCTGCTAACCAGTAAGGCAACCCCGCCAGCCTAGCCGGGTCCTCAAC
GACAGGAGCACGATCATGCGCACCCGTGGGGCCGCCATGCCGGCGATAATGGCCTGCTTCTCGCCGAAAC
GTTTGGTGGCGGGACCAGTGACGAAGGCTTGAGCGAGGGCGTGCAAGATTCCGAATACCGCAAGCGACAG
GCCGATCATCGTCGCGCTCCAGCGAAAGCGGTCCTCGCCGAAAATGACCCAGAGCGCTGCCGGCACCTGT
CCTACGAGTTGCATGATAAAGAAGACAGTCATAAGTGCGGCGACGATAGTCATGCCCCGCGCCCACCGGA
AGGAGCTGACTGGGTTGAAGGCTCTCAAGGGCATCGGTCGAGATCCCGGTGCCTAATGAGTGAGCTAACT
TACATTAATTGCGTTGCGCTCACTGCCCGCTTTCCAGTCGGGAAACCTGTCGTGCCAGCTGCATTAATGA
ATCGGCCAACGCGCGGGGAGAGGCGGTTTGCGTATTGGGCGCCAGGGTGGTTTTTCTTTTCACCAGTGAG
ACGGGCAACAGCTGATTGCCCTTCACCGCCTGGCCCTGAGAGAGTTGCAGCAAGCGGTCCACGCTGGTTT
GCCCCAGCAGGCGAAAATCCTGTTTGATGGTGGTTAACGGCGGGATATAACATGAGCTGTCTTCGGTATC
GTCGTATCCCACTACCGAGATATCCGCACCAACGCGCAGCCCGGACTCGGTAATGGCGCGCATTGCGCCC
AGCGCCATCTGATCGTTGGCAACCAGCATCGCAGTGGGAACGATGCCCTCATTCAGCATTTGCATGGTTT
GTTGAAAACCGGACATGGCACTCCAGTCGCCTTCCCGTTCCGCTATCGGCTGAATTTGATTGCGAGTGAG
ATATTTATGCCAGCCAGCCAGACGCAGACGCGCCGAGACAGAACTTAATGGGCCCGCTAACAGCGCGATT
TGCTGGTGACCCAATGCGACCAGATGCTCCACGCCCAGTCGCGTACCGTCTTCATGGGAGAAAATAATAC
TGTTGATGGGTGTCTGGTCAGAGACATCAAGAAATAACGCCGGAACATTAGTGCAGGCAGCTTCCACAGC
AATGGCATCCTGGTCATCCAGCGGATAGTTAATGATCAGCCCACTGACGCGTTGCGCGAGAAGATTGTGC
ACCGCCGCTTTACAGGCTTCGACGCCGCTTCGTTCTACCATCGACACCACCACGCTGGCACCCAGTTGAT
CGGCGCGAGATTTAATCGCCGCGACAATTTGCGACGGCGCGTGCAGGGCCAGACTGGAGGTGGCAACGCC
AATCAGCAACGACTGTTTGCCCGCCAGTTGTTGTGCCACGCGGTTGGGAATGTAATTCAGCTCCGCCATC
GCCGCTTCCACTTTTTCCCGCGTTTTCGCAGAAACGTGGCTGGCCTGGTTCACCACGCGGGAAACGGTCT
GATAAGAGACACCGGCATACTCTGCGACATCGTATAACGTTACTGGTTTCACATTCACCACCCTGAATTG
ACTCTCTTCCGGGCGCTATCATGCCATACCGCGAAAGGTTTTGCGCCATTCGATGGTGTCCGGGATCTCG
ACGCTCTCCCTTATGCGACTCCTGCATTAGGAAGCAGCCCAGTAGTAGGTTGAGGCCGTTGAGCACCGCC
GCCGCAAGGAATGGTGCATGCAAGGAGATGGCGCCCAACAGTCCCCCGGCCACGGGGCCTGCCACCATAC
CCACGCCGAAACAAGCGCTCATGAGCCCGAAGTGGCGAGCCCGATCTTCCCCATCGGTGATGTCGGCGAT
ATAGGCGCCAGCAACCGCACCTGTGGCGCCGGTGATGCCGGCCACGATGCGTCCGGCGTAGAGGATCGAG
ATCTCGATCCCGCGAAATTAATACGACTCACTATAGGGGAATTGTGAGCGGATAACAATTCCCCTCTAGA
AATAATTTTGTTTAACTTTAAGAAGGAGATATACCATGAAACATCACCATCACCATCACCCCATGAGCGA
TTACGACATCCCCACTACTGAGAATCTTTATTTTCAGGGCGCCATGGGCAACGATCACATTAACCTGAAA
GTGGCCGGTCAAGACGGTAGCGTAGTCCAGTTTAAAATCAAACGCCACACCCCTCTGTCGAAACTGATGA
AAGCCTATTGTGAACGCCAAGGTCTGTCTATGCGTCAGATCCGTTTTCGCTTCGATGGACAGCCGATTAA
CGAAACCGACACTCCAGCACAGCTGGAAATGGAAGATGAGGACACCATTGACGTGTTCCAGCAACAGACC
GGTGGATCCATGCAAGCTAAACCTCAAATTCCGAAAGATAAATCAAAAGTGGCAGGCTATATTGAAATTC
CAGATGCTGATATTAAAGAACCAGTATATCCAGGACCAGCAACACGCGAACAATTAAATAGAGGTGTAAG
CTTTGCAGAAGAAAATGAATCACTAGATGATCAAAATATTTCAATTGCAGGACACACTTTCATTGACCGT
CCGAACTATCAATTTACAAATCTTAAAGCAGCCAAAAAAGGTAGTATGGTGTACTTTAAAGTTGGTAATG
AAACACGTAAGTATAAAATGACAAGTATAAGAAACGTTAAGCCAACAGCTGTAGAAGTTCTAGATGAACA
AAAAGGTAAAGATAAACAATTAACATTAATTACTTGTGATGATTACAATGAAGAGACAGGCGTTTGGGAA
ACACGTAAAATCTTTGTAGCTACAGAAGTCAAACATATGCTTCCGAACACCGGGATGGACCCGCGTGAAT
GTGTCTGTATGAGTGGTGGTATTTGTATGTGTGGTGATAACTGTAAGTGTACGACGTGTAACTGTAAAAC
GTGCCGCAAAAGTTGCTGTCCGTGCTGTCCGCCGGGTTGCGCAAAGTGTGCCCGTGGTTGCATTTGTAAA
GGCGGTAGCGATAAGTGCTCTTGCTGTCCGTAACTCGAGCACCACCACCACCACCACTGAGATCCGGCTG
CTAACAAAGCCCGAAAGGAAGCTGAGTTGGCTGCTGCCACCGCTGAGCAATAACTAGCATAACCCCTTGG
GGCCTCTAAACGGGTCTTGAGGGGTTTTTTGCTGAAAGGAGGAACTATATCCGGAT
Features (pLannotate 1.2.2; 22 found; start..end, strand, type, name):
     12..440     +  rep_origin     f1 ori (sequence partly withheld): f1 bacteriophage origin of replication; arrow indicates direction of (+) strand synthesis
    493..550     +  promoter       AmpR promoter (fragment): bla
    559..1374    -  CDS            KanR: aminoglycoside phosphotransferase; aph(3')-Ia; confers resistance to kanamycin in bacteria or G418 (Geneticin®) in eukaryotes
   1496..2084    +  rep_origin     ori: high-copy-number ColE1/pMB1/pBR322/pUC origin of replication
   2270..2409    -  misc_feature   bom: basis of mobility region from pBR322
   2511..2702    -  CDS            rop: Rop protein, which maintains plasmids at low copy number; rop
   2719..3099    +  CDS            YPB1_ECOLX: Protein predicted: Swiss-Prot protein existence level 4. From Escherichia coli.
   3171..3462    -  CDS            TcR (fragment): tetracycline efflux protein; tet; confers resistance to tetracycline
   3477..3498    -  protein_bind   CAP binding site: CAP binding activates transcription in the presence of cAMP. E. coli catabolite activator protein
   3511..4593    -  CDS            lacI: lac repressor; lacI; The lac repressor binds to the lac operator to inhibit transcription in E. coli. This inhibition can be relieved by adding lactose or isopropyl-β-D-thiogalactopyranoside (IPTG).
   4594..4671    -  promoter       lacI promoter: lacI
   4679..4958    -  CDS            TcR (fragment): tetracycline efflux protein; tet; confers resistance to tetracycline
   4980..4998    +  promoter       T7 promoter: promoter for bacteriophage T7 RNA polymerase
   4999..5023    +  protein_bind   lac operator: The lac repressor binds to the lac operator to inhibit transcription in E. coli. This inhibition can be relieved by adding lactose or isopropyl-β-D-thiogalactopyranoside (IPTG). lac repressor encoded by lacI
   5038..5060    +  RBS            RBS: efficient ribosome binding site from bacteriophage T7 gene 10 (Olins and Rangwala, 1989)
   5073..5091    +  CDS            7xHis (fragment): 6xHis affinity tag
   5118..5387    +  CDS            SUMO2 (fragment): SUMO2_BOVIN - Also known as SMT3B From Bos taurus (Bovine).
   5394..5834    +  CDS            srtA (fragment): SRTA_STAA8 - Experimental evidence at protein level: Swiss-Prot protein existence level 1. Transpeptidase that anchors surface proteins to the cell wall (PubMed:10427003, PubMed:10446208, PubMed:10535938, PubMed:11714722, PubMed:14769030, PubMed:15247224). Recognizes and modifies its substrate by proteolytic cleavage of a C-terminal sorting signal. Following cleavage, a covalent intermediate is formed via a thioester bond between the sortase and its substrate, which is then transferred and covalently attached to the cell wall (PubMed:10446208, PubMed:10535938, PubMed:11714722, PubMed:14769030,
   5856..6038    +  CDS            MT2: MT2_STECO - Experimental evidence at protein level: Swiss-Prot protein existence level 1. Metallothioneins have a high content of cysteine residues that bind various heavy metals; these proteins are transcriptionally regulated by both heavy metals and glucocorticoids. From Stenella coeruleoalba (Striped dolphin) (Delphinus coeruleoalbus).
   6051..6068    +  CDS            9xHis (fragment): 9xHis affinity tag
   6078..6127    +  CDS            SET1 (fragment): solubility-enhancement tag derived from T7 phage gene 10B
   6135..6182    +  terminator     T7 terminator: transcription terminator for bacteriophage T7 RNA polymerase
