[The description below was written by a language model from this plasmid's Addgene catalogue record and pLannotate feature annotations shown in this document.]
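Description:
eSrtA-MT4 is a bacterial expression plasmid built on the pETM11 backbone for producing recombinant human metallothionein-4 (MT4) through a self-cleaving, sortase-based purification scheme. It is propagated in E. coli under kanamycin selection (aminoglycoside phosphotransferase KanR) and carries a ColE1/pMB1-type origin together with the pBR322-derived bom and rop elements and an f1 phage origin. The catalogue lists it as high copy, although rop normally moderates copy number. Short tetracycline-resistance fragments flanking the lacI region are backbone remnants and are not functional markers.

The expression cassette is a standard pET arrangement: a T7 promoter with an adjacent lac operator, the T7 gene 10 ribosome binding site and a T7 terminator, with plasmid-borne lacI providing repression that is relieved by IPTG in a host supplying T7 RNA polymerase. The open reading frame encodes an N-terminal His-tag, a SUMO-type solubility domain, the catalytic portion of Staphylococcus aureus sortase A (the evolved eSrtA variant, according to the record), an LPETG sortase recognition motif, and then MT4. The automated annotation labels the metallothionein segment by homology to a dolphin MT2, but the catalogue identifies it as human MT4, a natural variant with cysteines at positions 30 and 31 that the depositor states does not affect function. In this design the fusion can be captured through the His-tag, after which the built-in sortase cuts at LPETG, a reaction the associated publication describes as calcium-assisted. This releases the metallothionein from the tagged SUMO-sortase portion without an added protease. A His-tag fragment and a further tag fragment are annotated downstream of the insert, near the XhoI cloning site. The record does not say whether these vector-derived sequences are translated.
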