Addgene plasmid #200306: eSrtA-MT4
Purpose: Bacterial expression plasmids for self cleavable sortase mediated purification of recombinant MT4. Contains His-tag, SUMO-tag, LPETG sortase recognition motif and eSrtA
Depositing lab: Artur Krężel. Depositing organization: University of Wroclaw. Publication: Calcium-assisted sortase A cleavage of SUMOylated metallothionein constructs leads to high-yield production of human MT3. Singh AK, Krezel A. Microb Cell Fact. 2023 Jul 11;22(1):125. doi: 10.1186/s12934-023-02134-x. PubMed 37434134.
Backbone
  Vector backbone: pETM11
  Vector type: Bacterial Expression
Growth in bacteria
  Bacterial resistance: Kanamycin, 50 μg/mL
  Growth temperature: 37°C
  Growth strain: DH5alpha
  Copy number: High Copy
Gene/Insert
  Gene/Insert name: eSrtA-LPETG-MT4
  Species: H. sapiens (human)
  Entrez Gene: MT4 (a.k.a. MT-4, MT-IV, MTIV)
  Promoter: T7
  Tag / fusion protein: His-tag and SUMO-tag (N terminal on insert)
  Cloning method: Restriction Enzyme; 5′ cloning site BamHI (unknown if destroyed); 3′ cloning site XhoI (unknown if destroyed)
  Sequencing primers: 5′ T7; 3′ T7term
Terms and licenses: Academic/Nonprofit Terms; Industry Terms: Not Available to Industry
Depositor comments: The human MT4 sequence with two Cys residues at positions 30 and 31 is a natural variant and will not affect plasmid function.
How to cite: eSrtA-MT4 was a gift from Artur Krężel (Addgene plasmid # 200306 ; http://n2t.net/addgene:200306 ; RRID:Addgene_200306)
